Addgene plasmid #177844: pET24a HAB1 (172-511)
Purpose: Bacterial Expression of HAB1
Depositing lab: Karsten Melcher. Depositing organization: Van Andel Research Institute. Publication: A gate-latch-lock mechanism for hormone signalling by abscisic acid receptors. Melcher K, Ng LM, Zhou XE, Soon FF, Xu Y, Suino-Powell KM, Park SY, Weiner JJ, Fujii H, Chinnusamy V, Kovach A, Li J, Wang Y, Li J, Peterson FC, Jensen DR, Yong EL, Volkman BF, Cutler SR, Zhu JK, Xu HE. Nature. 2009 Dec 3;462(7273):602-8. doi: 10.1038/nature08613. PubMed 19898420.
Backbone
  Vector backbone: pET24a
  Backbone manufacturer: Novagen
  Vector type: Bacterial Expression
Growth in bacteria
  Bacterial resistance: Kanamycin, 50 μg/mL
  Growth temperature: 37°C
  Growth strain: DH5alpha
  Copy number: Low Copy
Gene/Insert
  Gene/Insert name: Protein phosphatase 2C 16
  Species: A. thaliana (mustard weed)
  Tag / fusion protein: 6xHis-GST (N terminal on insert)
  Cloning method: Restriction Enzyme; 5′ cloning site BamHI (not destroyed); 3′ cloning site XhoI (not destroyed)
  Sequencing primers: 5′ NA; 3′ T7term
Terms and licenses: Academic/Nonprofit Terms; Industry Terms: Not Available to Industry
How to cite: pET24a HAB1 (172-511) was a gift from Karsten Melcher (Addgene plasmid # 177844 ; http://n2t.net/addgene:177844 ; RRID:Addgene_177844)
