[The description below was written by a language model from this plasmid's Addgene catalogue record and pLannotate feature annotations shown in this document.]
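Description:
pET24a HAB1 (172-511) is a bacterial expression plasmid built on the Novagen pET24a backbone for producing a truncated form of the Arabidopsis thaliana protein phosphatase 2C 16 (HAB1) in E. coli. It replicates from a pBR322-type ColE1 origin accompanied by the rop gene and the bom mobility region, consistent with its listing as low copy, and is selected with kanamycin through an aminoglycoside phosphotransferase (KanR) gene. An f1 origin is also present, along with short tetracycline-resistance gene remnants and other backbone leftovers that have no functional role.

The expression cassette follows the standard pET design. A T7 promoter fused to a lac operator drives transcription, followed by the T7 gene 10 ribosome binding site. A plasmid-borne lacI gene supplies repressor, so expression stays off until induction with IPTG in a host that provides T7 RNA polymerase. The open reading frame begins with a short His tag segment, continues into Schistosoma japonicum glutathione S-transferase, and then into the HAB1 fragment, matching the catalogued N-terminal 6xHis-GST fusion. The HAB1 portion, cloned between BamHI and XhoI, corresponds by name to residues 172-511. A vector-derived His-tag sequence lies just downstream of the insert, but the record does not state whether it is translated or preceded by a stop codon. The T7 terminator closes the unit.

HAB1 is a repressor of abscisic acid signalling. The dual affinity tags allow purification on nickel or glutathione resins, and the associated publication concerns the mechanism of hormone signalling by abscisic acid receptors, suggesting use of the recombinant protein in biochemical or structural studies.
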