Features (pLannotate 1.2.2; 21 found; start..end, strand, type, name):
     17..38      -  protein_bind   CAP binding site: CAP binding activates transcription in the presence of cAMP. E. coli catabolite activator protein
     51..1133    -  CDS            lacI: lac repressor; lacI; The lac repressor binds to the lac operator to inhibit transcription in E. coli. This inhibition can be relieved by adding lactose or isopropyl-β-D-thiogalactopyranoside (IPTG).
   1134..1211    -  promoter       lacI promoter: lacI
   1219..1498    -  CDS            TcR (fragment): tetracycline efflux protein; tet; confers resistance to tetracycline
   1520..1538    +  promoter       T7 promoter: promoter for bacteriophage T7 RNA polymerase
   1539..1563    +  protein_bind   lac operator: The lac repressor binds to the lac operator to inhibit transcription in E. coli. This inhibition can be relieved by adding lactose or isopropyl-β-D-thiogalactopyranoside (IPTG). lac repressor encoded by lacI
   1578..1600    +  RBS            RBS: efficient ribosome binding site from bacteriophage T7 gene 10 (Olins and Rangwala, 1989)
   1620..1640    +  CDS            capTEV™ (fragment): composite tag for in vivo biotinylation, TEV protease cleavage, and 6xHis tagging
   1641..2292    +  CDS            GST (fragment): glutathione S-transferase from Schistosoma japonicum
   2313..3332    +  CDS            HAB1 (fragment) (sequence partly withheld): P2C16_ARATH - Also known as P2C-HA. Experimental evidence at protein level: Swiss-Prot protein existence level 1. Key component and repressor of the abscisic acid (ABA) signaling pathway that regulates numerous ABA responses, such as stomatal closure, seed germination and inhibition of vegetative growth. Confers enhanced sensitivity to drought. From Arabidopsis thaliana (Mouse-ear cress).
   3342..3359    +  CDS            9xHis (fragment): 9xHis affinity tag
   3369..3418    +  CDS            SET1 (fragment): solubility-enhancement tag derived from T7 phage gene 10B
   3426..3473    +  terminator     T7 terminator: transcription terminator for bacteriophage T7 RNA polymerase
   3510..3938    +  rep_origin     f1 ori (sequence partly withheld): f1 bacteriophage origin of replication; arrow indicates direction of (+) strand synthesis
   3991..4048    +  promoter       AmpR promoter (fragment): bla
   4057..4872    -  CDS            KanR: aminoglycoside phosphotransferase; aph(3')-Ia; confers resistance to kanamycin in bacteria or G418 (Geneticin®) in eukaryotes
   4994..5582    +  rep_origin     ori: high-copy-number ColE1/pMB1/pBR322/pUC origin of replication
   5768..5907    -  misc_feature   bom: basis of mobility region from pBR322
   6009..6200    -  CDS            rop: Rop protein, which maintains plasmids at low copy number; rop
   6217..6597    +  CDS            YPB1_ECOLX: Protein predicted: Swiss-Prot protein existence level 4. From Escherichia coli.
   6669..2       -  CDS            TcR (fragment) (across the origin): tetracycline efflux protein; tet; confers resistance to tetracycline
>Addgene plasmid #177844 | pET24a HAB1 (172-511) | addgene full sequence | sequence record 350008 | Addgene NGS Result
GAGATCCCGGTGCCTAATGAGTGAGCTAACTTACATTAATTGCGTTGCGCTCACTGCCCGCTTTCCAGTC
GGGAAACCTGTCGTGCCAGCTGCATTAATGAATCGGCCAACGCGCGGGGAGAGGCGGTTTGCGTATTGGG
CGCCAGGGTGGTTTTTCTTTTCACCAGTGAGACGGGCAACAGCTGATTGCCCTTCACCGCCTGGCCCTGA
GAGAGTTGCAGCAAGCGGTCCACGCTGGTTTGCCCCAGCAGGCGAAAATCCTGTTTGATGGTGGTTAACG
GCGGGATATAACATGAGCTGTCTTCGGTATCGTCGTATCCCACTACCGAGATATCCGCACCAACGCGCAG
CCCGGACTCGGTAATGGCGCGCATTGCGCCCAGCGCCATCTGATCGTTGGCAACCAGCATCGCAGTGGGA
ACGATGCCCTCATTCAGCATTTGCATGGTTTGTTGAAAACCGGACATGGCACTCCAGTCGCCTTCCCGTT
CCGCTATCGGCTGAATTTGATTGCGAGTGAGATATTTATGCCAGCCAGCCAGACGCAGACGCGCCGAGAC
AGAACTTAATGGGCCCGCTAACAGCGCGATTTGCTGGTGACCCAATGCGACCAGATGCTCCACGCCCAGT
CGCGTACCGTCTTCATGGGAGAAAATAATACTGTTGATGGGTGTCTGGTCAGAGACATCAAGAAATAACG
CCGGAACATTAGTGCAGGCAGCTTCCACAGCAATGGCATCCTGGTCATCCAGCGGATAGTTAATGATCAG
CCCACTGACGCGTTGCGCGAGAAGATTGTGCACCGCCGCTTTACAGGCTTCGACGCCGCTTCGTTCTACC
ATCGACACCACCACGCTGGCACCCAGTTGATCGGCGCGAGATTTAATCGCCGCGACAATTTGCGACGGCG
CGTGCAGGGCCAGACTGGAGGTGGCAACGCCAATCAGCAACGACTGTTTGCCCGCCAGTTGTTGTGCCAC
GCGGTTGGGAATGTAATTCAGCTCCGCCATCGCCGCTTCCACTTTTTCCCGCGTTTTCGCAGAAACGTGG
CTGGCCTGGTTCACCACGCGGGAAACGGTCTGATAAGAGACACCGGCATACTCTGCGACATCGTATAACG
TTACTGGTTTCACATTCACCACCCTGAATTGACTCTCTTCCGGGCGCTATCATGCCATACCGCGAAAGGT
TTTGCGCCATTCGATGGTGTCCGGGATCTCGACGCTCTCCCTTATGCGACTCCTGCATTAGGAAGCAGCC
CAGTAGTAGGTTGAGGCCGTTGAGCACCGCCGCCGCAAGGAATGGTGCATGCAAGGAGATGGCGCCCAAC
AGTCCCCCGGCCACGGGGCCTGCCACCATACCCACGCCGAAACAAGCGCTCATGAGCCCGAAGTGGCGAG
CCCGATCTTCCCCATCGGTGATGTCGGCGATATAGGCGCCAGCAACCGCACCTGTGGCGCCGGTGATGCC
GGCCACGATGCGTCCGGCGTAGAGGATCGAGATCTCGATCCCGCGAAATTAATACGACTCACTATAGGGG
AATTGTGAGCGGATAACAATTCCCCTCTAGAAATAATTTTGTTTAACTTTAAGAAGGAGATATACATATG
AAAAAAGGTCATCATCATCATCATCATGGTTCCCCTATACTAGGTTATTGGAAAATTAAGGGCCTTGTGC
AACCCACTCGACTTCTTTTGGAATATCTTGAAGAAAAATATGAAGAGCATTTGTATGAGCGCGATGAAGG
TGATAAATGGCGAAACAAAAAGTTTGAATTGGGTTTGGAGTTTCCCAATCTTCCTTATTATATTGATGGT
GATGTTAAATTAACACAGTCTATGGCCATCATACGTTATATAGCTGACAAGCACAACATGTTGGGTGGTT
GTCCAAAAGAGCGTGCAGAGATTTCAATGCTTGAAGGAGCGGTTTTGGATATTAGATACGGTGTTTCGAG
AATTGCATATAGTAAAGACTTTGAAACTCTCAAAGTTGATTTTCTTAGCAAGCTACCTGAAATGCTGAAA
ATGTTCGAAGATCGTTTATGTCATAAAACATATTTAAATGGTGATCATGTAACCCATCCTGACTTCATGT
TGTATGACGCTCTTGATGTTGTTTTATACATGGACCCAATGTGCCTGGATGCGTTCCCAAAATTAGTTTG
TTTTAAAAAACGTATTGAAGCTATCCCACAAATTGATAAGTACTTGAAATCCAGCAAGTATATAGCATGG
CCTTTGCAGGGCTGGCAAGCCACGTTTGGTGGTGGCGACCATCCTCCAAAATCGGATCTGGTTCCGCGTG
GATCCAATCATCTGGTGAAA
[1002 nt withheld, positions 2331-3332]
TGACTCGAGCACCACCACCACCACCACTGAGATCCGGCTGCTAACAAAGCCCGAAAGGAAGCTGAGTTGG
CTGCTGCCACCGCTGAGCAATAACTAGCATAACCCCTTGGGGCCTCTAAACGGGTCTTGAGGGGTTTTTT
GCTGAAAGGAGGAACTATATCCGGATTGGCGAATGGG
[124 nt withheld, positions 3510-3633]
C
[91 nt withheld, positions 3635-3725]
A
[49 nt withheld, positions 3727-3775]
CCTTTGACGTTGGAGTCCACGTTCTTT
[37 nt withheld, positions 3803-3839]
ACCCTATCTCGGTCTATTCTTTTGATTTATAAGGGATTTTGCCGATTTCGGCCTATTGGTTAAAAAATGA
GCTGATTTAACAAAAATTTAACGCGAATTTTAACAAAATATTAACGCTTACAATTTAGGTGGCACTTTTC
GGGGAAATGTGCGCGGAACCCCTATTTGTTTATTTTTCTAAATACATTCAAATATGTATCCGCTCATGAA
TTAATTCTTAGAAAAACTCATCGAGCATCAAATGAAACTGCAATTTATTCATATCAGGATTATCAATACC
ATATTTTTGAAAAAGCCGTTTCTGTAATGAAGGAGAAAACTCACCGAGGCAGTTCCATAGGATGGCAAGA
TCCTGGTATCGGTCTGCGATTCCGACTCGTCCAACATCAATACAACCTATTAATTTCCCCTCGTCAAAAA
TAAGGTTATCAAGTGAGAAATCACCATGAGTGACGACTGAATCCGGTGAGAATGGCAAAAGTTTATGCAT
TTCTTTCCAGACTTGTTCAACAGGCCAGCCATTACGCTCGTCATCAAAATCACTCGCATCAACCAAACCG
TTATTCATTCGTGATTGCGCCTGAGCGAGACGAAATACGCGATCGCTGTTAAAAGGACAATTACAAACAG
GAATCGAATGCAACCGGCGCAGGAACACTGCCAGCGCATCAACAATATTTTCACCTGAATCAGGATATTC
TTCTAATACCTGGAATGCTGTTTTCCCGGGGATCGCAGTGGTGAGTAACCATGCATCATCAGGAGTACGG
ATAAAATGCTTGATGGTCGGAAGAGGCATAAATTCCGTCAGCCAGTTTAGTCTGACCATCTCATCTGTAA
CATCATTGGCAACGCTACCTTTGCCATGTTTCAGAAACAACTCTGGCGCATCGGGCTTCCCATACAATCG
ATAGATTGTCGCACCTGATTGCCCGACATTATCGCGAGCCCATTTATACCCATATAAATCAGCATCCATG
TTGGAATTTAATCGCGGCCTAGAGCAAGACGTTTCCCGTTGAATATGGCTCATAACACCCCTTGTATTAC
TGTTTATGTAAGCAGACAGTTTTATTGTTCATGACCAAAATCCCTTAACGTGAGTTTTCGTTCCACTGAG
CGTCAGACCCCGTAGAAAAGATCAAAGGATCTTCTTGAGATCCTTTTTTTCTGCGCGTAATCTGCTGCTT
GCAAACAAAAAAACCACCGCTACCAGCGGTGGTTTGTTTGCCGGATCAAGAGCTACCAACTCTTTTTCCG
AAGGTAACTGGCTTCAGCAGAGCGCAGATACCAAATACTGTCCTTCTAGTGTAGCCGTAGTTAGGCCACC
ACTTCAAGAACTCTGTAGCACCGCCTACATACCTCGCTCTGCTAATCCTGTTACCAGTGGCTGCTGCCAG
TGGCGATAAGTCGTGTCTTACCGGGTTGGACTCAAGACGATAGTTACCGGATAAGGCGCAGCGGTCGGGC
TGAACGGGGGGTTCGTGCACACAGCCCAGCTTGGAGCGAACGACCTACACCGAACTGAGATACCTACAGC
GTGAGCTATGAGAAAGCGCCACGCTTCCCGAAGGGAGAAAGGCGGACAGGTATCCGGTAAGCGGCAGGGT
CGGAACAGGAGAGCGCACGAGGGAGCTTCCAGGGGGAAACGCCTGGTATCTTTATAGTCCTGTCGGGTTT
CGCCACCTCTGACTTGAGCGTCGATTTTTGTGATGCTCGTCAGGGGGGCGGAGCCTATGGAAAAACGCCA
GCAACGCGGCCTTTTTACGGTTCCTGGCCTTTTGCTGGCCTTTTGCTCACATGTTCTTTCCTGCGTTATC
CCCTGATTCTGTGGATAACCGTATTACCGCCTTTGAGTGAGCTGATACCGCTCGCCGCAGCCGAACGACC
GAGCGCAGCGAGTCAGTGAGCGAGGAAGCGGAAGAGCGCCTGATGCGGTATTTTCTCCTTACGCATCTGT
GCGGTATTTCACACCGCAATGGTGCACTCTCAGTACAATCTGCTCTGATGCCGCATAGTTAAGCCAGTAT
ACACTCCGCTATCGCTACGTGACTGGGTCATGGCTGCGCCCCGACACCCGCCAACACCCGCTGACGCGCC
CTGACGGGCTTGTCTGCTCCCGGCATCCGCTTACAGACAAGCTGTGACCGTCTCCGGGAGCTGCATGTGT
CAGAGGTTTTCACCGTCATCACCGAAACGCGCGAGGCAGCTGCGGTAAAGCTCATCAGCGTGGTCGTGAA
GCGATTCACAGATGTCTGCCTGTTCATCCGCGTCCAGCTCGTTGAGTTTCTCCAGAAGCGTTAATGTCTG
GCTTCTGATAAAGCGGGCCATGTTAAGGGCGGTTTTTTCCTGTTTGGTCACTGATGCCTCCGTGTAAGGG
GGATTTCTGTTCATGGGGGTAATGATACCGATGAAACGAGAGAGGATGCTCACGATACGGGTTACTGATG
ATGAACATGCCCGGTTACTGGAACGTTGTGAGGGTAAACAACTGGCGGTATGGATGCGGCGGGACCAGAG
AAAAATCACTCAGGGTCAATGCCAGCGCTTCGTTAATACAGATGTAGGTGTTCCACAGGGTAGCCAGCAG
CATCCTGCGATGCAGATCCGGAACATAATGGTGCAGGGCGCTGACTTCCGCGTTTCCAGACTTTACGAAA
CACGGAAACCGAAGACCATTCATGTTGTTGCTCAGGTCGCAGACGTTTTGCAGCAGCAGTCGCTTCACGT
TCGCTCGCGTATCGGTGATTCATTCTGCTAACCAGTAAGGCAACCCCGCCAGCCTAGCCGGGTCCTCAAC
GACAGGAGCACGATCATGCGCACCCGTGGGGCCGCCATGCCGGCGATAATGGCCTGCTTCTCGCCGAAAC
GTTTGGTGGCGGGACCAGTGACGAAGGCTTGAGCGAGGGCGTGCAAGATTCCGAATACCGCAAGCGACAG
GCCGATCATCGTCGCGCTCCAGCGAAAGCGGTCCTCGCCGAAAATGACCCAGAGCGCTGCCGGCACCTGT
CCTACGAGTTGCATGATAAAGAAGACAGTCATAAGTGCGGCGACGATAGTCATGCCCCGCGCCCACCGGA
AGGAGCTGACTGGGTTGAAGGCTCTCAAGGGCATCGGTC
